Addgene plasmid #42032: pmyc-GFP-TNRC6A-del.GW-I+II
Depositing lab: Kumiko Ui-Tei. Depositing organization: The University of Tokyo. Publication: Human TNRC6A is an Argonaute-navigator protein for microRNA-mediated gene silencing in the nucleus. Nishi K, Nishi A, Nagasawa T, Ui-Tei K. RNA. 2013 Jan;19(1):17-35. doi: 10.1261/rna.034769.112. Epub 2012 Nov 13. PubMed 23150874.
Backbone
  Vector backbone: pcDNA3.1
  Backbone size w/o insert (bp): 5338
  Total vector size (bp): 10840
  Vector type: Mammalian Expression
  Selectable markers: Neomycin (select with G418)
Growth in bacteria
  Bacterial resistance: Ampicillin, 100 μg/mL
  Growth temperature: 37°C
  Growth strain: DH5alpha
  Copy number: High Copy
Gene/Insert
  Gene/Insert name: TNRC6A (alt name: GW182)
  Species: H. sapiens (human)
  Mutation: deleted aa457-532 and aa716-772
  GenBank ID: AAK62026.1
  Entrez Gene: TNRC6A (a.k.a. CAGH26, FAME6, GW1, GW182, TNRC6)
  Promoter: CMV
  Tag / fusion protein: Myc (N terminal on insert); EGFP (N terminal on insert)
  Cloning method: Restriction Enzyme; 5′ cloning site NheI (not destroyed); 3′ cloning site XbaI (not destroyed)
  Sequencing primers: 5′ CGCAAATGGGCGGTAGGCGTG
Terms and licenses: Academic/Nonprofit Terms; Industry Terms: Not Available to Industry
How to cite: pmyc-GFP-TNRC6A-del.GW-I+II was a gift from Kumiko Ui-Tei (Addgene plasmid # 42032 ; http://n2t.net/addgene:42032 ; RRID:Addgene_42032)
