[The description below was written by a language model from this plasmid's Addgene catalogue record and pLannotate feature annotations shown in this document.]
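Description:
pmyc-GFP-TNRC6A-del.GW-I+II is a 10,840 bp mammalian expression plasmid built on a pcDNA3.1 backbone. It is propagated in E. coli through a high-copy ColE1/pUC-type origin with ampicillin selection (AmpR under its own bla promoter), and it also carries an f1 phage origin. For selection in mammalian cells, an SV40 early promoter drives the neomycin phosphotransferase gene, followed by an SV40 polyadenylation signal, allowing G418 selection of stable transfectants. The short annotated fragments of bom, lac regulatory elements, lacI, ble and an HIV-1 LTR are most likely backbone remnants or chance sequence matches rather than functional parts.

The expression cassette uses the human CMV immediate-early enhancer and promoter, with a T7 promoter just downstream, and ends in the bovine growth hormone polyadenylation signal. It encodes human TNRC6A (GW182) fused at its N terminus to a Myc epitope and EGFP. The feature table annotates EGFP directly upstream of the TNRC6A coding region. The Myc tag is listed only in the catalogue fields and is not separately annotated. The insert, cloned between NheI and XbaI sites, carries two internal deletions, removing amino acids 457–532 and 716–772. The construct name indicates that these correspond to regions designated GW-I and GW-II.

TNRC6A is a scaffold protein in miRNA- and siRNA-mediated silencing that associates with Argonaute proteins and recruits deadenylase complexes. The associated study concerns its role in navigating Argonaute into the nucleus. This double-deletion mutant is therefore suited to testing how loss of the two regions affects the protein's localisation, followed by EGFP fluorescence, and its interactions, followed via the Myc tag, in comparison with the full-length fusion.
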