Features (pLannotate 1.2.2; 21 found; start..end, strand, type, name):
     28..80      -  misc_feature   bom (fragment): basis of mobility region from pBR322
    235..614     +  enhancer       CMV enhancer: human cytomegalovirus immediate early enhancer
    615..818     +  promoter       CMV promoter: human cytomegalovirus (CMV) immediate early promoter
    814..847     +  LTR            5' LTR (truncated) (fragment): truncated 5' long terminal repeat (LTR) from HIV-1
    863..881     +  promoter       T7 promoter: promoter for bacteriophage T7 RNA polymerase
    949..1665    +  CDS            EGFP: EGFP is a basic (constitutively fluorescent) green fluorescent protein published in 1996, derived from Aequorea victoria. It is reported to be a rapidly-maturing weak dimer with moderate acid sensitivity.
   1654..6399    +  CDS            TNRC6A (fragment): TNR6A_HUMAN - Also known as CAGH26, KIAA1460, TNRC6. Experimental evidence at protein level: Swiss-Prot protein existence level 1. Plays a role in RNA-mediated gene silencing by both micro- RNAs (miRNAs) and short interfering RNAs (siRNAs). Required for miRNA- dependent repression of translation and for siRNA-dependent endonucleolytic cleavage of complementary mRNAs by argonaute family proteins. As a scaffolding protein, associates with argonaute proteins bound to partially complementary mRNAs, and can simultaneously recruit CCR4-NOT and PAN deadenylase complexes. From Homo sapiens (Human).
   6440..6664    +  polyA_signal   bGH poly(A) signal: bovine growth hormone polyadenylation signal
   6668..6689    +  promoter       SV40 promoter (fragment): SV40 enhancer and early promoter
   6710..7138    +  rep_origin     f1 ori (sequence partly withheld): f1 bacteriophage origin of replication; arrow indicates direction of (+) strand synthesis
   7152..7481    +  promoter       SV40 promoter: SV40 enhancer and early promoter
   7548..8339    +  CDS            neo: KKA2_KLEPN - Also known as kan, nptII. Experimental evidence at protein level: Swiss-Prot protein existence level 1. Resistance to kanamycin, neomycin, paromomycin, ribostamycin, butirosin and gentamicin B. From Klebsiella pneumoniae.
   8363..8521    +  CDS            ble (fragment): BLE_KLEPN - Experimental evidence at protein level: Swiss-Prot protein existence level 1. Binding protein with a strong affinity to the bleomycin family of antibiotics. Binds to CL990; an antimitotic-antibiotic compound. From Klebsiella pneumoniae.
   8516..8637    +  polyA_signal   SV40 poly(A) signal: SV40 polyadenylation signal
   8708..8730    -  protein_bind   lac operator (fragment): The lac repressor binds to the lac operator to inhibit transcription in E. coli. This inhibition can be relieved by adding lactose or isopropyl-β-D-thiogalactopyranoside (IPTG). lac repressor encoded by lacI
   8734..8764    -  promoter       lac promoter: promoter for the E. coli lac operon
   8779..8800    -  protein_bind   CAP binding site: CAP binding activates transcription in the presence of cAMP. E. coli catabolite activator protein
   8813..8905    -  CDS            lacI (fragment): lac repressor; lacI; The lac repressor binds to the lac operator to inhibit transcription in E. coli. This inhibition can be relieved by adding lactose or isopropyl-β-D-thiogalactopyranoside (IPTG).
   9088..9673    -  rep_origin     ori: high-copy-number ColE1/pMB1/pBR322/pUC origin of replication
   9844..10704   -  CDS            AmpR: β-lactamase; bla; confers resistance to ampicillin, carbenicillin, and related antibiotics
  10705..10809   -  promoter       AmpR promoter: bla
>Addgene plasmid #42032 | pmyc-GFP-TNRC6A-del.GW-I+II | depositor full sequence | sequence record 56793 | pmyc-GFP-TNRC6A-del.GW-I+II sequence 10840 bps
GACGGATCGGGAGATCTCCCGATCCCCTATGGTGCACTCTCAGTACAATCTGCTCTGATGCCGCATAGTT
AAGCCAGTATCTGCTCCCTGCTTGTGTGTTGGAGGTCGCTGAGTAGTGCGCGAGCAAAATTTAAGCTACA
ACAAGGCAAGGCTTGACCGACAATTGCATGAAGAATCTGCTTAGGGTTAGGCGTTTTGCGCTGCTTCGCG
ATGTACGGGCCAGATATACGCGTTGACATTGATTATTGACTAGTTATTAATAGTAATCAATTACGGGGTC
ATTAGTTCATAGCCCATATATGGAGTTCCGCGTTACATAACTTACGGTAAATGGCCCGCCTGGCTGACCG
CCCAACGACCCCCGCCCATTGACGTCAATAATGACGTATGTTCCCATAGTAACGCCAATAGGGACTTTCC
ATTGACGTCAATGGGTGGAGTATTTACGGTAAACTGCCCACTTGGCAGTACATCAAGTGTATCATATGCC
AAGTACGCCCCCTATTGACGTCAATGACGGTAAATGGCCCGCCTGGCATTATGCCCAGTACATGACCTTA
TGGGACTTTCCTACTTGGCAGTACATCTACGTATTAGTCATCGCTATTACCATGGTGATGCGGTTTTGGC
AGTACATCAATGGGCGTGGATAGCGGTTTGACTCACGGGGATTTCCAAGTCTCCACCCCATTGACGTCAA
TGGGAGTTTGTTTTGGCACCAAAATCAACGGGACTTTCCAAAATGTCGTAACAACTCCGCCCCATTGACG
CAAATGGGCGGTAGGCGTGTACGGTGGGAGGTCTATATAAGCAGAGCTCTCTGGCTAACTAGAGAACCCA
CTGCTTACTGGCTTATCGAAATTAATACGACTCACTATAGGGAGACCCAAGCTGGCTAGCCCACCAATGG
AACAAAAACTCATCTCAGAAGAGGATCTGTCCGGCGGCATGGTGAGCAAGGGCGAGGAGCTGTTCACCGG
GGTGGTGCCCATCCTGGTCGAGCTGGACGGCGACGTAAACGGCCACAAGTTCAGCGTGTCCGGCGAGGGC
GAGGGCGATGCCACCTACGGCAAGCTGACCCTGAAGTTCATCTGCACCACCGGCAAGCTGCCCGTGCCCT
GGCCCACCCTCGTGACCACCCTGACCTACGGCGTGCAGTGCTTCAGCCGCTACCCCGACCACATGAAGCA
GCACGACTTCTTCAAGTCCGCCATGCCCGAAGGCTACGTCCAGGAGCGCACCATCTTCTTCAAGGACGAC
GGCAACTACAAGACCCGCGCCGAGGTGAAGTTCGAGGGCGACACCCTGGTGAACCGCATCGAGCTGAAGG
GCATCGACTTCAAGGAGGACGGCAACATCCTGGGGCACAAGCTGGAGTACAACTACAACAGCCACAACGT
CTATATCATGGCCGACAAGCAGAAGAACGGCATCAAGGTGAACTTCAAGATCCGCCACAACATCGAGGAC
GGCAGCGTGCAGCTCGCCGACCACTACCAGCAGAACACCCCCATCGGCGACGGCCCCGTGCTGCTGCCCG
ACAACCACTACCTGAGCACCCAGTCCGCCCTGAGCAAAGACCCCAACGAGAAGCGCGATCACATGGTCCT
GCTGGAGTTCGTGACCGCCGCCGGGATCACTCTCGGCATGGACGAGCTGTACAAGAAGCTTATGGATGCT
GATTCTGCCTCCAGTTCTGAATCAGAGAGAAACATCACTATCATGGCTTCAGGGAACACAGGTGGTGAAA
AAGATGGCCTTCGGAATAGCACTGGACTTGGTTCCCAAAACAAGTTTGTAGTTGGTAGCAGCAGCAATAA
TGTGGGCCATGGAAGTAGTACTGGGCCATGGGGTTTTTCCCATGGAGCCATAATAAGCACATGTCAGGTC
TCTGTGGATGCTCCTGAAAGCAAATCTGAAAGTAGCAACAATAGAATGAATGCTTGGGGCACTGTAAGTT
CTTCATCAAATGGAGGGTTAAATCCAAGCACTTTGAATTCAGCTAGCAACCATGGTGCCTGGCCAGTATT
AGAGAACAATGGACTTGCCCTAAAAGGGCCTGTAGGGAGTGGTAGTTCTGGCATTAATATTCAGTGCAGT
ACTATAGGCCAGATGCCTAACAATCAGAGTATTAACTCTAAAGTGAGTGGTGGTTCTACCCATGGTACCT
GGGGAAGCCTTCAGGAAACTTGTGAATCTGAAGTAAGTGGTACACAGAAGGTTTCATTCAGTGGTCAACC
TCAAAATATTACCACTGAAATGACTGGACCAAATAACACTACTAACTTTATGACCTCTAGTTTACCAAAC
TCCGGTTCAGTGCAGAATAATGAGCTGCCTAGTAGTAACACAGGGGCCTGGCGTGTGAGCACAATGAATC
ATCCTCAGATGCAGGCTCCATCAGGTATGAATGGCACTTCCCTTTCTCACCTTAGCAATGGAGAGTCAAA
AAGTGGAGGCTCTTATGGTACTACATGGGGTGCCTATGGTTCTAATTACTCTGGAGACAAATGTTCAGGC
CCTAATGGCCAAGCTAATGGTGACACTGTGAATGCAACTCTAATGCAGCCTGGCGTAAATGGTCCTATGG
GCACTAACTTTCAAGTTAACACAAACAAAGGAGGTGGTGTGTGGGAATCTGGTGCAGCAAACTCCCAGAG
TACATCATGGGGAAGTGGAAATGGCGCAAATTCTGGAGGAAGTCGAAGAGGATGGGGAACCCCTGCACAA
AACACTGGCACTAATTTACCCAGCGTTGAGTGGAACAAACTGCCTAGCAATCAGCATTCCAATGATAGTG
CAAATGGCAATGGTAAGACGTTTACAAATGGATGGAAATCTACTGAGGAAGAGGATCAGGGTTCTGCCAC
ATCTCAGACAAATGAGCAAAGCAGTGTGTGGGCCAAAACAGGAGGTACAGTGGAGAGCGATGGTAGTACA
GAAAGCACTGGACGCCTTGAGGAAAAAGGAACTGGGGAAAGTCAGAGTAGAGACAGAAGAAAAATTGATC
AGCACACATTACTCCAAAGCATTGTAAACCCCAAACCTGCTCTGAGGTGGGGAGATTCCAAAGGCTCAAA
CTGCCAGGGGGGGTGGGAAGATGATTCTGCTGCTACAGGAATGGTCAAGAGCAATCAGTGGGGGAATTGC
AAAGAGGAGAAGGCTGCATGGAATGACTCGCAAAAGAATAAACAGGGATGGGGTGATGGACAAAAATCAA
GCCAAGGGTGGTCTGTTTCTGCCAGTGATAACTGGGGAGAAACTTCAAGGAATAACCATTGGGGTGAGGC
CAATAAGAAATCCAGCTCAGGAGGTAGTGACAGTGACAGGTCCGTTTCCGGTTGGAACGAACTTGGTAAA
ACTAGTTCTTTCACTTGGGGAAACAACATAAATCCAAATAATTCATCAGGATGGGATGAATCTTCTAAAC
CTACTCCTTCCCAGGGATGGGGAGACCCTCCAAAGTCTAATCAGTCTCTAGGTTGGGGAGATTCGTCAAA
GCCAGTCAGCTCTCCAGACTGGAACAAGCAACAAGACATTGTTGGATCTTGGGGAATCCCACCAGCTACA
GGCAAACCTCCTGGTACAGTCCCAAATGGCAACAGCCGTTCAGACCAGCAAGCACAGGTACATCAGCTGC
TAACGCCTGCAAGTGCCATCTCAAACAAAGAGGCAAGCAGTGGCTCTGGCTGGGGTGAGCCCTGGGGGGA
GCCTTCTACTCCAGCCACAACTGTGGATAATGGTACTTCAGCATGGGGTAAGCCCATAGACAGTGGTCCC
AGCTGGGGGGAACCCATTGCTGCGGCATCCAGCACATCCACGTGGGGCTCCAGCTCTGTTGGTCCACAAG
CATTAAGCAAATCTGGGCCAAAATCTATGCAAGATGGCTGGTGTGGTGATGATATGCCATTGCCTGGAAA
TCGCCCCACTGGCTGGGAAGAGGAAGAGGATGTGGAGATTGGAATGTGGAATAGTAATTCATCTCAAGAG
CTTAACTCATCTTTAAATTGGCCACCATATACAAAGAAAATGTCATCGAAGGGTCTGAGTGGCAAAAAAA
GGAGAAGGGAAAGGGGAATGATGAAAGGTGGAAACAAACAAGAAGAAGCGTGGATAAATCCATTTGTTAA
ACAGTTTTCAAACATCAGTTTTTCGAGAGACTCACCAGAGGAAAATGTACAAAGCAATAAGATGGACCTT
TCTGGAGGAATGTTACAAGACAAACGAATGGAGATAGATAAACATAGCCTAAATATTGGTGATTACAATC
GAACGGTCGGGAAAGGCCCTGGTTCTCGGCCTCAGATTTCCAAAGAGTCTTCCATGGAGCGCAATCCTTA
TTTTGATAAGGATGGCATTGTAGCAGATGAATCCCAAAACATGCAGTTTATGTCCAGTCAAAGCATGAAG
CTTCCCCCTTCAAATAGTGCACTACCTAACCAGGCCCTTGGCTCCATAGCAGGGCTGGGTATGCAAAACT
TGAATTCTGTTAGACAGAATGGCAATCCCAGTATGTTTGGTGTTGGAAACACAGCAGCACAACCCCGGGG
CATGCAGCAGCCTCCAGCACAACCTCTTAGTTCATCTCAGCCTAATCTCCGTGCTCAAGTGCCTCCTCCA
TTACTCTCCCCTCAGGTTCCAGTTTCATTGCTGAAGTATGCACCAAACAACGGTGGCCTGAATCCACTCT
TTGGCCCTCAACAGGTAGCCATGCTGAACCAGCTATCCCAGCTAAACCAGCTTTCTCAGATCTCCCAGTT
ACAGCGATTGTTAGCGCAGCAGCAAAGGGCGCAGAGTCAGAGAAGCGTGCCTTCTGGGAACCGGCCGCAG
CAAGACCAGCAGGGTCGACCTCTTAGTGTGCAGCAGCAAATGATGCAACAATCTCGTCAACTTGATCCAA
ACCTGTTGGTGAAGCAGCAGACTCCACCATCTCAGCAGCAGCCACTCCATCAGCCAGCCATGAAGTCTTT
CCTTGACAATGTCATGCCCCACACTACACCTGAGCTGCAAAAAGGGCCATCACCAATAAATGCTTTCAGC
AACTTCCCTATAGGCTTGAACTCAAACTTGAATGTAAATATGGATATGAACAGTATTAAAGAGCCACAGT
CAAGACTAAGGAAGTGGACGACAGTGGACAGCATTTCTGTGAACACATCTTTGGATCAAAACTCCAGCAA
ACATGGTGCTATTTCAAGTGGTTTCAGGCTGGAAGAGTCTCCATTTGTTCCCTATGACTTTATGAACAGC
AGTACTTCACCAGCCAGTCCTCCAGGTTCAATAGGAGATGGCTGGCCACGTGCCAAATCGCCTAACGGCT
CTAGCAGTGTTAATTGGCCACCAGAATTTCGTCCTGGTGAGCCATGGAAAGGTTATCCAAACATTGACCC
TGAAACTGACCCTTACGTCACTCCTGGCAGTGTCATAAACAATCTTTCAATTAATACTGTGCGGGAAGTT
GACCACCTCAGGGACAGGAACAGTGGGTCATCCTCATCCTTGAACACCACGCTGCCTTCAACTAGTGCCT
GGTCATCCATTCGTGCCTCCAACTACAACGTTCCCCTCAGCAGTACAGCACAAAGCACTTCAGCCAGAAA
TAGTGATTCCAAATTGACATGGTCTCCTGGTTCAGTTACAAACACCTCTCTGGCTCATGAGCTGTGGAAG
GTCCCTTTGCCACCTAAAAACATCACTGCTCCGTCCCGCCCACCTCCGGGACTGACTGGTCAGAAGCCAC
CCTTGTCTACGTGGGATAATTCTCCCCTTCGTATAGGTGGAGGATGGGGAAATTCTGACGCCAGATATAC
CCCAGGTTCCAGCTGGGGTGAGAGCAGCTCAGGGAGAATAACAAATTGGCTTGTTCTAAAAAACCTTACA
CCTCAGATCGATGGCTCAACTCTGCGCACTCTGTGCATGCAGCACGGCCCGCTGATCACATTCCACCTGA
ACCTCCCTCACGGAAATGCTCTGGTCCGCTACAGTTCAAAAGAAGAGGTAGTGAAGGCACAAAAGTCTCT
GCACATGTGTGTACTGGGGAACACTACTATTCTTGCTGAGTTTGCCAGTGAAGAGGAGATCAGTCGTTTC
TTTGCACAAAGCCAGTCTCTGACCCCTTCTCCCGGCTGGCAGTCTCTCGGGTCCAGCCAGAGCCGGCTGG
GCTCCCTCGACTGTTCCCACTCATTCTCCAGCCGGACCGATCTCAATCACTGGAATGGTGCTGGGCTGTC
GGGAACTAACTGTGGAGACCTTCACGGCACTTCACTCTGGGGGACCCCGCATTATTCCACAAGCCTGTGG
GGTCCCCCAAGCAGCAGCGACCCCCGAGGAATTAGCAGCCCATCTCCCATTAACGCTTTTCTTTCTGTTG
ACCACCTGGGTGGGGGTGGAGAGTCCATGTAATCTAGAGGGCCCGTTTAAACCCGCTGATCAGCCTCGAC
TGTGCCTTCTAGTTGCCAGCCATCTGTTGTTTGCCCCTCCCCCGTGCCTTCCTTGACCCTGGAAGGTGCC
ACTCCCACTGTCCTTTCCTAATAAAATGAGGAAATTGCATCGCATTGTCTGAGTAGGTGTCATTCTATTC
TGGGGGGTGGGGTGGGGCAGGACAGCAAGGGGGAGGATTGGGAAGACAATAGCAGGCATGCTGGGGATGC
GGTGGGCTCTATGGCTTCTGAGGCGGAAAGAACCAGCTGGGGCTCTAGGGGGTATCCCC
[124 nt withheld, positions 6710-6833]
C
[91 nt withheld, positions 6835-6925]
A
[49 nt withheld, positions 6927-6975]
CCTTTGACGTTGGAGTCCACGTTCTTT
[37 nt withheld, positions 7003-7039]
ACCCTATCTCGGTCTATTCTTTTGATTTATAAGGGATTTTGCCGATTTCGGCCTATTGGTTAAAAAATGA
GCTGATTTAACAAAAATTTAACGCGAATTAATTCTGTGGAATGTGTGTCAGTTAGGGTGTGGAAAGTCCC
CAGGCTCCCCAGCAGGCAGAAGTATGCAAAGCATGCATCTCAATTAGTCAGCAACCAGGTGTGGAAAGTC
CCCAGGCTCCCCAGCAGGCAGAAGTATGCAAAGCATGCATCTCAATTAGTCAGCAACCATAGTCCCGCCC
CTAACTCCGCCCATCCCGCCCCTAACTCCGCCCAGTTCCGCCCATTCTCCGCCCCATGGCTGACTAATTT
TTTTTATTTATGCAGAGGCCGAGGCCGCCTCTGCCTCTGAGCTATTCCAGAAGTAGTGAGGAGGCTTTTT
TGGAGGCCTAGGCTTTTGCAAAAAGCTCCCGGGAGCTTGTATATCCATTTTCGGATCTGATCAAGAGACA
GGATGAGGATCGTTTCGCATGATTGAACAAGATGGATTGCACGCAGGTTCTCCGGCCGCTTGGGTGGAGA
GGCTATTCGGCTATGACTGGGCACAACAGACAATCGGCTGCTCTGATGCCGCCGTGTTCCGGCTGTCAGC
GCAGGGGCGCCCGGTTCTTTTTGTCAAGACCGACCTGTCCGGTGCCCTGAATGAACTGCAGGACGAGGCA
GCGCGGCTATCGTGGCTGGCCACGACGGGCGTTCCTTGCGCAGCTGTGCTCGACGTTGTCACTGAAGCGG
GAAGGGACTGGCTGCTATTGGGCGAAGTGCCGGGGCAGGATCTCCTGTCATCTCACCTTGCTCCTGCCGA
GAAAGTATCCATCATGGCTGATGCAATGCGGCGGCTGCATACGCTTGATCCGGCTACCTGCCCATTCGAC
CACCAAGCGAAACATCGCATCGAGCGAGCACGTACTCGGATGGAAGCCGGTCTTGTCGATCAGGATGATC
TGGACGAAGAGCATCAGGGGCTCGCGCCAGCCGAACTGTTCGCCAGGCTCAAGGCGCGCATGCCCGACGG
CGAGGATCTCGTCGTGACCCATGGCGATGCCTGCTTGCCGAATATCATGGTGGAAAATGGCCGCTTTTCT
GGATTCATCGACTGTGGCCGGCTGGGTGTGGCGGACCGCTATCAGGACATAGCGTTGGCTACCCGTGATA
TTGCTGAAGAGCTTGGCGGCGAATGGGCTGACCGCTTCCTCGTGCTTTACGGTATCGCCGCTCCCGATTC
GCAGCGCATCGCCTTCTATCGCCTTCTTGACGAGTTCTTCTGAGCGGGACTCTGGGGTTCGAAATGACCG
ACCAAGCGACGCCCAACCTGCCATCACGAGATTTCGATTCCACCGCCGCCTTCTATGAAAGGTTGGGCTT
CGGAATCGTTTTCCGGGACGCCGGCTGGATGATCCTCCAGCGCGGGGATCTCATGCTGGAGTTCTTCGCC
CACCCCAACTTGTTTATTGCAGCTTATAATGGTTACAAATAAAGCAATAGCATCACAAATTTCACAAATA
AAGCATTTTTTTCACTGCATTCTAGTTGTGGTTTGTCCAAACTCATCAATGTATCTTATCATGTCTGTAT
ACCGTCGACCTCTAGCTAGAGCTTGGCGTAATCATGGTCATAGCTGTTTCCTGTGTGAAATTGTTATCCG
CTCACAATTCCACACAACATACGAGCCGGAAGCATAAAGTGTAAAGCCTGGGGTGCCTAATGAGTGAGCT
AACTCACATTAATTGCGTTGCGCTCACTGCCCGCTTTCCAGTCGGGAAACCTGTCGTGCCAGCTGCATTA
ATGAATCGGCCAACGCGCGGGGAGAGGCGGTTTGCGTATTGGGCGCTCTTCCGCTTCCTCGCTCACTGAC
TCGCTGCGCTCGGTCGTTCGGCTGCGGCGAGCGGTATCAGCTCACTCAAAGGCGGTAATACGGTTATCCA
CAGAATCAGGGGATAACGCAGGAAAGAACATGTGAGCAAAAGGCCAGCAAAAGGCCAGGAACCGTAAAAA
GGCCGCGTTGCTGGCGTTTTTCCATAGGCTCCGCCCCCCTGACGAGCATCACAAAAATCGACGCTCAAGT
CAGAGGTGGCGAAACCCGACAGGACTATAAAGATACCAGGCGTTTCCCCCTGGAAGCTCCCTCGTGCGCT
CTCCTGTTCCGACCCTGCCGCTTACCGGATACCTGTCCGCCTTTCTCCCTTCGGGAAGCGTGGCGCTTTC
TCATAGCTCACGCTGTAGGTATCTCAGTTCGGTGTAGGTCGTTCGCTCCAAGCTGGGCTGTGTGCACGAA
CCCCCCGTTCAGCCCGACCGCTGCGCCTTATCCGGTAACTATCGTCTTGAGTCCAACCCGGTAAGACACG
ACTTATCGCCACTGGCAGCAGCCACTGGTAACAGGATTAGCAGAGCGAGGTATGTAGGCGGTGCTACAGA
GTTCTTGAAGTGGTGGCCTAACTACGGCTACACTAGAAGAACAGTATTTGGTATCTGCGCTCTGCTGAAG
CCAGTTACCTTCGGAAAAAGAGTTGGTAGCTCTTGATCCGGCAAACAAACCACCGCTGGTAGCGGTTTTT
TTGTTTGCAAGCAGCAGATTACGCGCAGAAAAAAAGGATCTCAAGAAGATCCTTTGATCTTTTCTACGGG
GTCTGACGCTCAGTGGAACGAAAACTCACGTTAAGGGATTTTGGTCATGAGATTATCAAAAAGGATCTTC
ACCTAGATCCTTTTAAATTAAAAATGAAGTTTTAAATCAATCTAAAGTATATATGAGTAAACTTGGTCTG
ACAGTTACCAATGCTTAATCAGTGAGGCACCTATCTCAGCGATCTGTCTATTTCGTTCATCCATAGTTGC
CTGACTCCCCGTCGTGTAGATAACTACGATACGGGAGGGCTTACCATCTGGCCCCAGTGCTGCAATGATA
CCGCGAGACCCACGCTCACCGGCTCCAGATTTATCAGCAATAAACCAGCCAGCCGGAAGGGCCGAGCGCA
GAAGTGGTCCTGCAACTTTATCCGCCTCCATCCAGTCTATTAATTGTTGCCGGGAAGCTAGAGTAAGTAG
TTCGCCAGTTAATAGTTTGCGCAACGTTGTTGCCATTGCTACAGGCATCGTGGTGTCACGCTCGTCGTTT
GGTATGGCTTCATTCAGCTCCGGTTCCCAACGATCAAGGCGAGTTACATGATCCCCCATGTTGTGCAAAA
AAGCGGTTAGCTCCTTCGGTCCTCCGATCGTTGTCAGAAGTAAGTTGGCCGCAGTGTTATCACTCATGGT
TATGGCAGCACTGCATAATTCTCTTACTGTCATGCCATCCGTAAGATGCTTTTCTGTGACTGGTGAGTAC
TCAACCAAGTCATTCTGAGAATAGTGTATGCGGCGACCGAGTTGCTCTTGCCCGGCGTCAATACGGGATA
ATACCGCGCCACATAGCAGAACTTTAAAAGTGCTCATCATTGGAAAACGTTCTTCGGGGCGAAAACTCTC
AAGGATCTTACCGCTGTTGAGATCCAGTTCGATGTAACCCACTCGTGCACCCAACTGATCTTCAGCATCT
TTTACTTTCACCAGCGTTTCTGGGTGAGCAAAAACAGGAAGGCAAAATGCCGCAAAAAAGGGAATAAGGG
CGACACGGAAATGTTGAATACTCATACTCTTCCTTTTTCAATATTATTGAAGCATTTATCAGGGTTATTG
TCTCATGAGCGGATACATATTTGAATGTATTTAGAAAAATAAACAAATAGGGGTTCCGCGCACATTTCCC
CGAAAAGTGCCACCTGACGTC
