>Addgene plasmid #42032 | pmyc-GFP-TNRC6A-del.GW-I+II | addgene partial sequence | sequence record 59621 | EGFP-C 5'-CATGGTCCTGCTGGAGTTCGTG-3'
GGACGAGCTGTACAAGTCCGGCGGCAAGCTTATGGATGCTGATTCTGCCTCCAGTTCTGAATCAGAGAGA
AACATCACTATCATGGCTTCAGGGAACACAGGTGGTGAAAAAGATGGCCTTCGGAATAGCACTGGACTTG
GTTCCCAAAACAAGTTTGTAGTTGGTAGCAGCAGCAATAATGTGGGCCATGGAAGTAGTACTGGGCCATG
GGGTTTTTCCCATGGAGCCATAATAAGCACATGTCAGGTCTCTGTGGATGCTCCTGAAAGCAAATCTGAA
AGTAGCAACAATAGAATGAATGCTTGGGGCACTGTAAGTTCTTCATCAAATGGAGGGTTAAATCCAAGCA
CTTTGAATTCAGCTAGCAACCATGGTGCCTGGCCAGTATTAGAGAACAATGGACTTGCCCTAAAAGGGCC
TGTAGGGAGTGGTAGTTCTGGCATTAATATTCAGTGCAGTACTATAGGCCAGATGCCTAACAATCAGAGT
ATTAACTCTAAAGTGAGTGGTGGTTCTACCCATGGTACCTGGGGAAGCCTTCAGGAAACTTGTGAATCTG
AAGTAAGTGGTACACAGAAGGTTTCATTCAGTGGTCAACCTCAAAATATTACCACTGAAATGACTGGACC
AAATAACACTACTAACTTTATGACCTCTAGTTTACCAAACTCCGGTTCAGTGCAGAATAATGAGCTGCCT
AGTAGTAACACAGGGGCCTGGCGTGTGAGCACAATGAATCATCCTCAGATGCAGGCTCCATCAGGTATGA
ATGGCACTTCCCTTTCTCACCTTAGCAATGGAGAGTCAAAAAGTGGAGGCTCTTATGGTACTACATGGGG
TGCCTATGGTTCTAATTACTCTGGAGACAAATGTTCAGGCCCTAATGGCCAAGCTAATGGTGACACTGTG
AATGCAACTCTAATGCAGCCTGGCGTAAATGGTCCTATGGGCACTAACTTTCAAGTTAACACAAACA
