>Addgene plasmid #42032 | pmyc-GFP-TNRC6A-del.GW-I+II | addgene partial sequence | sequence record 59991 | CMV-F
AGCAGAGCTCTCTGGCTAACTAGAGAACCCACTGCTTACTGGCTTATCGAAATTAATACGACTCACTATA
GGGAGACCCAAGCTGGCTAGCCCACCATGGAACAAAAACTCATCTCAGAAGAGGATCTGTCCGGCGGCAT
GGTGAGCAAGGGCGAGGAGCTGTTCACCGGGGTGGTGCCCATCCTGGTCGAGCTGGACGGCGACGTAAAC
GGCCACAAGTTCAGCGTGTCCGGCGAGGGCGAGGGCGATGCCACCTACGGCAAGCTGACCCTGAAGTTCA
TCTGCACCACCGGCAAGCTGCCCGTGCCCTGGCCCACCCTCGTGACCACCCTGACCTACGGCGTGCAGTG
CTTCAGCCGCTACCCCGACCACATGAAGCAGCACGACTTCTTCAAGTCCGCCATGCCCGAAGGCTACGTC
CAGGAGCGCACCATCTTCTTCAAGGACGACGGCAACTACAAGACCCGCGCCGAGGTGAAGTTCGAGGGCG
ACACCCTGGTGAACCGCATCGAGCTGAAGGGCATCGACTTCAAGGAGGACGGCAACATCCTGGGGCACAA
GCTGGAGTACAACTACAACAGCCACAACGTCTATATCATGGCCGACAAGCAGAAGAACGGCATCAAGGTG
AACTTCAAGATCCGCCACAACATCGAGGACGGCAGCGTGCAGCTCGCCGACCACTACCAGCAGAACACCC
CCATCGGCGACGGCCCCGTGCTGCTGCCCGACAACCACTACCTGAGCACCCAGTCCGCCCTGAGCAAAGA
CCCCAACGAGAAGCGCGATCACATGGTCCTGCTGGAGTTCGTGACCGCCGCCGGGATCACTCTCGGCATG
GACGAGCTGTACAAGTCCGGCGGCAAGCTTATGGATGCTGATTCTGCCTCCAGTTCTGAATCAGAGAGAA
