>Addgene plasmid #42032 | pmyc-GFP-TNRC6A-del.GW-I+II | addgene partial sequence | sequence record 59993 | hTNRC6A-R1 5'-GGAAATCTGAGGCCGAGAAC-3'
TGTAATCACCAATATTTAGGCTATGTTTATCTATCTCCATTCGTTTGTCTTGTAACATTCCTCCAGAAAG
GTCCATCTTATTGCTTTGTACATTTTCCTCTGGTGAGTCTCTCGAAAAACTGATGTTTGAAAACTGTTTA
ACAAATGGATTTATCCACGCTTCTTCTTGTTTGTTTCCACCTTTCATCATTCCCCTTTCCCTTCTCCTTT
TTTTGCCACTCAGACCCTTCGATGACATTTTCTTTGTATATGGTGGCCAATTTAAAGATGAGTTAAGCTC
TTGAGATGAATTACTATTCCACATTCCAATCTCCACATCCTCTTCCTCTTCCCAGCCAGTGGGGCGATTT
CCAGGCAATGGCATATCATCACCACACCAGCCATCTTGCATAGATTTTGGCCCAGATTTGCTTAATGCTT
GTGGACCAACAGAGCTGGAGCCCCACGTGGATGTGCTGGATGCCGCAGCAATGGGTTCCCCCCAGCTGGG
ACCACTGTCTATGGGCTTACCCCATGCTGAAGTACCATTATCCACAGTTGTGGCTGGAGTAGAAGGCTCC
CCCCAGGGCTCACCCCAGCCAGAGCCACTGCTTGCCTCTTTGTTTGAGATGGCACTTGCAGGCGTTAGCA
GCTGATGTACCTGTGCTTGCTGGTCTGAACGGCTGTTGCCATTTGGGACTGTACCAGGAGGTTTGCCTGT
AGCTGGTGGGATTCCCCAAGATCCAACAATGTCTTGTTGCTTGTTCCAGTCTGGAGAGCTGACTGGCTTT
GACGAATCTCCCCAACCTAGAGACTGATTAGACTTTGGAGGGTCTCCCCATCCCTGGGAAGGAGTAGGTT
TAGAAGATTCATCCCATCCTGATGAATTATTTGGATTTATGTTG
