>Addgene plasmid #42032 | pmyc-GFP-TNRC6A-del.GW-I+II | addgene partial sequence | sequence record 59996 | hTNRC6A-F1
CGATGGTAGTACAGAAAGCACTGGACGCCTTGAGGAAAAAGGAACTGGGGAAAGTCAGAGTAGAGACAGA
AGAAAAATTGATCAGCACACATTACTCCAAAGCATTGTAAACCCCAAACCTGCTCTGAGGTGGGGAGATT
CCAAAGGCTCAAACTGCCAGGGGGGGTGGGAAGATGATTCTGCTGCTACAGGAATGGTCAAGAGCAATCA
GTGGGGGAATTGCAAAGAGGAGAAGGCTGCATGGAATGACTCGCAAAAGAATAAACAGGGATGGGGTGAT
GGACAAAAATCAAGCCAAGGGTGGTCTGTTTCTGCCAGTGATAACTGGGGAGAAACTTCAAGGAATAACC
ATTGGGGTGAGGCCAATAAGAAATCCAGCTCAGGAGGTAGTGACAGTGACAGGTCCGTTTCCGGTTGGAA
CGAACTTGGTAAAACTAGTTCTTTCACTTGGGGAAACAACATAAATCCAAATAATTCATCAGGATGGGAT
GAATCTTCTAAACCTACTCCTTCCCAGGGATGGGGAGACCCTCCAAAGTCTAATCAGTCTCTAGGTTGGG
GAGATTCGTCAAAGCCAGTCAGCTCTCCAGACTGGAACAAGCAACAAGACATTGTTGGATCTTGGGGAAT
CCCACCAGCTACAGGCAAACCTCCTGGTACAGTCCCAAATGGCAACAGCCGTTCAGACCAGCAAGCACAG
GTACATCAGCTGCTAACGCCTGCAAGTGCCATCTCAAACAAAGAGGCAAGCAGTGGCTCTGGCTGGGGTG
AGCCCTGGGGGGAGCCTTCTACTCCAGCCACAACTGTGGATAATGGTACTTCAGCATGGGGTAAGCC
